>Addgene plasmid #209241 | pCAG/ATP8B1(E234Q)-HA | addgene full sequence | sequence record 413042 | Addgene NGS Result
ATTATTGAAGCATTTATCAGGGTTATTGTCTCATGAGCGGATACATATTTGAATGTATTTAGAAAAATAA
ACAAATAGGGGTTCCGCGCACATTTCCCCGAAAAGTGCCACCTGGGTCGAGCAGTGTGGTTTTCAAGAGG
AAGCAAAAAGCCTCTCCACCCAGGCCTGGAATGTTTCCACCCAATGTCGAGCAGTGTGGTTTTGCAAGAG
GAAGCAAAAAGCCTCTCCACCCAGGCCTGGAATGTTTCCACCCAATGTCGAGCAAACCCCGCCCAGCGTC
TTGTCATTGGCGAATTAATTCGAACACGCAGATGCAGTCGGGGCGGCGCGGTCCCAGGTCCACTTCGCAT
ATTAAGGTGACGCGTGTGGCCTCGAACACCGAGCGACCCTGCAGCCAATATGGGATCGGCCATTGAACAA
GATGGATTGCACGCAGGTTCTCCGGCCGCTTGGGTGGAGAGGCTATTCGGCTATGACTGGGCACAACAGA
CAATCGGCTGCTCTGATGCCGCCGTGTTCCGGCTGTCAGCGCAGGGGCGCCCGGTTCTTTTTGTCAAGAC
CGACCTGTCCGGTGCCCTGAATGAACTGCAGGACGAGGCAGCGCGGCTATCGTGGCTGGCCACGACGGGC
GTTCCTTGCGCAGCTGTGCTCGACGTTGTCACTGAAGCGGGAAGGGACTGGCTGCTATTGGGCGAAGTGC
CGGGGCAGGATCTCCTGTCATCTCACCTTGCTCCTGCCGAGAAAGTATCCATCATGGCTGATGCAATGCG
GCGGCTGCATACGCTTGATCCGGCTACCTGCCCATTCGACCACCAAGCGAAACATCGCATCGAGCGAGCA
CGTACTCGGATGGAAGCCGGTCTTGTCGATCAGGATGATCTGGACGAAGAGCATCAGGGGCTCGCGCCAG
CCGAACTGTTCGCCAGGCTCAAGGCGCGCATGCCCGACGGCGATGATCTCGTCGTGACCCATGGCGATGC
CTGCTTGCCGAATATCATGGTGGAAAATGGCCGCTTTTCTGGATTCATCGACTGTGGCCGGCTGGGTGTG
GCGGACCGCTATCAGGACATAGCGTTGGCTACCCGTGATATTGCTGAAGAGCTTGGCGGCGAATGGGCTG
ACCGCTTCCTCGTGCTTTACGGTATCGCCGCTCCCGATTCGCAGCGCATCGCCTTCTATCGCCTTCTTGA
CGAGTTCTTCTGAGGGGATCGGCAATAAAAAGACAGAATAAAACGCACGGGTGTTGGGTCGTTTGTTCGG
ATCCGTCGACATTGATTATTGACTAGTTATTAATAGTAATCAATTACGGGGTCATTAGTTCATAGCCCAT
ATATGGAGTTCCGCGTTACATAACTTACGGTAAATGGCCCGCCTGGCTGACCGCCCAACGACCCCCGCCC
ATTGACGTCAATAATGACGTATGTTCCCATAGTAACGCCAATAGGGACTTTCCATTGACGTCAATGGGTG
GAGTATTTACGGTAAACTGCCCACTTGGCAGTACATCAAGTGTATCATATGCCAAGTACGCCCCCTATTG
ACGTCAATGACGGTAAATGGCCCGCCTGGCATTATGCCCAGTACATGACCTTATGGGACTATCCTGTATG
TGCTACCACCCCCTAAGTATTCTCCGCCCTTCTCACCCCGCGCCCGCTCCCCCCCCCCTATTTCTCTCAT
CCCTCCACCCCCCCCCCCCCCCCCACCCCAGTGTGTGGTTGTTTGTGTGTTATATGGGCTGGGGGGGGGG
GGGGGGGGGGGGGGGGGGGGGGGCGGGGGGGGGGGGGGGGGGGGCGGGGCGAGGGGCGGGGCGGGGCGAG
GCGGAGAGGTGCGGCGGCAGCCAATCAGAGCGGCGCGCTCCGAAAGTTTCCTTTTATGGCGAGGCGGCGG
CGGCGGCGGCCCTATAAAAAGCGAAGCGCGCGGCGGGCGGGAGTCGCTGCGCGCTGCCTTCGCCCCGTGC
CCCGCTCCGCCGCCGCCTCGCGCCGCCCGCCCCGGCTCTGACTGACCGCGTTACTCCCACAGGTGAGCGG
GCGGGACGGCCCTTCTCCTCCGGGCTGTAATTAGCGCTTGGTTTAATGACGGCTTGTTTCTTTTCTGTGG
CTGCGTGAAAGCCTTGAGGGGCTCCGGGAGGGCCCTTTGTGCGGGGGGAGCGGCTCGGGGGGTGCGTGCG
TGTGTGTGTGCGTGGGGAGCGCCGCGTGCGGCTCCGCGCTGCCCGGCGGCTGTGAGCGCTGCGGGCGCGG
CGCGGGGCTTTGTGCGCTCCGCAGTGTGCGCGAGGGGAGCGCGGCCGGGGGCGGTGCCCCGCGGTGCGGG
GGGGGCTGCGAGGGGAACAAAGGCTGCGTGCGGGGTGTGTGCGTGGGGGGGTGAGCAGGGGGTGTGGGCG
CGTCGGTCGGGCTGCAACCCCCCCTGCACCCCCCTCCCCGAGTTGCTGAGCACGGCCCGGCTTCGGGTGC
GGGGCTCCGTACGGGGCGTGGCGCGGGGCTCGCCGTGCCGGGCGGGGGGTGGCGGCAGGTGGGGGTGCCG
GGCGGGGCGGGGCCGCCTCGGGCCGGGGAGGGCTCGGGGGAGGGGCGCGGCGGCCCCCGGAGCGCCGGCG
GCTGTCGAGGCGCGGCGAGCCGCAGCCATTGCCTTTTATGGTAATCGTGCGAGAGGGCGCAGGGACTTCC
TTTGTCCCAAATCTGTGCGGAGCCGAAATCTGGGAGGCGCCGCCGCACCCCCTCTAGCGGGCGCGGGGCG
AAGCGGTGCGGCGCCGGCAGGAAGGAAATGGGCGGGGAGGGCCTTCGTGCGTCGCCGCGCCGCCGTCCCC
TTCTCCCTCTCCAGCCTCGGGGCTGTCCGCGGGGGGACGGCTGCCTTCGGGGGGGACGGGGCAGGGCGGG
GTTCGGCTTCTGGCGTGTGACCGGCGGCTCTAGAGCCTCTGCTAACCATGTTCATGCCTTCTTCTTTTTC
CTACAGCTCCTGGGCAACGTGCTGGTTATTGTGCTGTCTCATCATTTTGGCAAAGAATTTGCTAGCGAGC
TCGCGGCCGCAGATCTCTAGTTAAGCTATCAACAAGTTTGTACAAAAAAGCAGGCTCTTTAAAGGAACCA
ATTCAGTCGACTGGATCCATGAGTACAGAAAGAGACTCAGAAACGACGTTTGACGAGGATTCTCAGCCTA
ATGACGAAGTGGTTCCCTACAGTGATGATGAAACAGAAGATGAACTTGATGACCAGGGGTCTGCTGTTGA
ACCAGAACAAAACCGAGTCAACAGGGAAGCAGAGGAGAACCGGGAGCCATTCAGAAAAGAATGTACATGG
CAAGTCAAAGCAAACGATCGCAAGTACCACGAACAACCTCACTTTATGAACACAAAATTCTTGTGTATTA
AGGAGAGTAAATATGCGAATAATGCAATTAAAACATACAAGTACAACGCATTTACCTTTATACCAATGAA
TCTGTTTGAGCAGTTTAAGAGAGCAGCCAATTTATATTTCCTGGCTCTTCTTATCTTACAGGCAGTTCCT
CAAATCTCTACCCTGGCTTGGTACACCACACTAGTGCCCCTGCTTGTGGTGCTGGGCGTCACTGCAATCA
AAGACCTGGTGGACGATGTGGCTCGCCATAAAATGGATAAGGAAATCAACAATAGGACGTGTGAAGTCAT
TAAGGATGGCAGGTTCAAAGTTGCTAAGTGGAAAGAAATTCAAGTTGGAGACGTCATTCGTCTGAAAAAA
AATGACTTTGTTCCAGCTGACATTCTCCTGCTGTCTAGCTCTGAGCCTAACAGCCTCTGCTATGTGGAAA
CAGCAGAACTGGACGGACAAACCAATTTAAAATTTAAGATGTCACTTGAAATCACAGACCAGTACCTCCA
AAGAGAAGATACATTGGCTACATTTGATGGTTTTATTGAATGTGAAGAACCCAATAACCGACTGGATAAG
TTTACAGGAACACTATTTTGGAGAAACACAAGTTTTCCTTTGGATGCTGATAAAATTTTGTTACGTGGCT
GTGTAATTAGGAACACCGATTTCTGCCACGGCTTAGTCATTTTTGCAGGTGCTGACACTAAAATAATGAA
GAATAGTGGGAAAACCAGATTTAAAAGAACTAAAATTGATTACTTGATGAACTACATGGTTTACACGATC
TTTGTTGTTCTTATTCTGCTTTCTGCTGGTCTTGCCATCGGCCATGCTTATTGGGAAGCACAGGTGGGCA
ATTCCTCTTGGTACCTCTATGATGGAGAAGACGATACACCCTCCTACCGTGGATTCCTCATTTTCTGGGG
CTATATCATTGTTCTCAACACCATGGTACCCATCTCTCTCTATGTCAGCGTGGAAGTGATTCGTCTTGGA
CAGAGTCACTTCATCAACTGGGACCTGCAAATGTACTATGCTGAGAAGGACACACCCGCAAAAGCTAGAA
CCACCACACTCAATGAACAGCTCGGGCAGATCCATTATATCTTCTCTGATAAGACGGGGACACTCACACA
AAATATCATGACCTTTAAAAAGTGCTGTATCAACGGGCAGATATATGGGGACCATCGGGATGCCTCTCAA
CACAACCACAACAAAATAGAGCAAGTTGATTTTAGCTGGAATACATATGCTGATGGGAAGCTTGCATTTT
ATGACCACTATCTTATTGAGCAAATCCAGTCAGGGAAAGAGCCAGAAGTACGACAGTTCTTCTTCTTGCT
CGCAGTTTGCCACACAGTCATGGTGGATAGGACTGATGGTCAGCTCAACTACCAGGCAGCCTCTCCCGAT
GAAGGTGCCCTGGTAAACGCTGCCAGGAACTTTGGCTTTGCCTTCCTCGCCAGGACCCAGAACACCATCA
CCATCAGTGAACTGGGCACTGAAAGGACTTACAATGTTCTTGCCATTTTGGACTTCAACAGTGACCGGAA
GCGAATGTCTATCATTGTAAGAACCCCAGAAGGCAATATCAAGCTTTACTGTAAAGGTGCTGACACTGTT
ATTTATGAACGGTTACATCGAATGAATCCTACTAAGCAAGAAACACAGGATGCCCTGGATATCTTTGCAA
ATGAAACTCTTAGAACCCTATGCCTTTGCTACAAGGAAATTGAAGAAAAAGAATTTACAGAATGGAATAA
AAAGTTTATGGCTGCCAGTGTGGCCTCCACCAACCGGGACGAAGCTCTGGATAAAGTATATGAGGAGATT
GAAAAAGACTTAATTCTCCTGGGAGCTACAGCTATTGAAGACAAGCTACAGGATGGAGTTCCAGAAACCA
TTTCAAAACTTGCAAAAGCTGACATTAAGATCTGGGTGCTTACTGGAGACAAAAAGGAAACTGCTGAAAA
TATAGGATTTGCTTGTGAACTTCTGACTGAAGACACCACCATCTGCTATGGGGAGGATATTAATTCTCTT
CTTCATGCAAGGATGGAAAACCAGAGGAATAGAGGTGGCGTCTACGCAAAGTTTGCACCTCCTGTGCAGG
AATCTTTTTTTCCACCCGGTGGAAACCGTGCCTTAATCATCACTGGTTCTTGGTTGAATGAAATTCTTCT
CGAGAAAAAGACCAAGAGAAATAAGATTCTGAAGCTGAAGTTCCCAAGAACAGAAGAAGAAAGACGGATG
CGGACCCAAAGTAAAAGGAGGCTAGAAGCTAAGAAAGAGCAGCGGCAGAAAAACTTTGTGGACCTGGCCT
GCGAGTGCAGCGCAGTCATCTGCTGCCGCGTCACCCCCAAGCAGAAGGCCATGGTGGTGGACCTGGTGAA
GAGGTACAAGAAAGCCATCACGCTGGCCATCGGAGATGGGGCCAATGACGTGAACATGATCAAAACTGCC
CACATTGGCGTTGGAATAAGTGGACAAGAAGGAATGCAAGCTGTCATGTCGAGTGACTATTCCTTTGCTC
AGTTCCGATATCTGCAGAGGCTACTGCTGGTGCATGGCCGATGGTCTTACATAAGGATGTGCAAGTTCCT
ACGATACTTCTTTTACAAAAACTTTGCCTTTACTTTGGTTCATTTCTGGTACTCCTTCTTCAATGGCTAC
TCTGCGCAGACTGCATACGAGGATTGGTTCATCACCCTCTACAACGTGCTGTACACCAGCCTGCCCGTGC
TCCTCATGGGGCTGCTCGACCAGGATGTGAGTGACAAACTGAGCCTCCGATTCCCTGGGTTATACATAGT
GGGACAAAGAGACTTACTATTCAACTATAAGAGATTCTTTGTAAGCTTGTTGCATGGGGTCCTAACATCG
ATGATCCTCTTCTTCATACCTCTTGGAGCTTATCTGCAAACCGTAGGGCAGGATGGAGAGGCACCTTCCG
ACTACCAGTCTTTTGCCGTCACCATTGCCTCTGCTCTTGTAATAACAGTCAATTTCCAGATTGGCTTGGA
TACTTCTTATTGGACTTTTGTGAATGCTTTTTCAATTTTTGGAAGCATTGCACTTTATTTTGGCATCATG
TTTGACTTTCATAGTGCTGGAATACATGTTCTCTTTCCATCTGCATTTCAATTTACAGGCACAGCTTCAA
ACGCTCTGAGACAGCCATACATTTGGTTAACTATCATCCTGACTGTTGCTGTGTGCTTACTACCCGTCGT
TGCCATTCGATTCCTGTCAATGACCATCTGGCCATCAGAAAGTGATAAGATCCAGAAGCATCGCAAGCGG
TTGAAGGCGGAGGAGCAGTGGCAGCGACGGCAGCAGGTGTTCCGCCGGGGCGTGTCAACGCGGCGCTCGG
CCTACGCCTTCTCGCACCAGCGGGGCTACGCGGACCTCATCTCCTCCGGGCGCAGCATCCGCAAGAAGCG
CTCGCCGCTTGATGCCATCGTGGCGGATGGCACCGCGGAGTACAGGCGCACCGGGGACTCGTCGAGATAT
CTAGACCCAGCTTTCTTGTACAAAGTGGTTGATCTAGAGGGCCCGCGGTTCGAACTCGAGGTACCGAATT
CGTACCCATACGACGTCCCAGACTACGCTTAATTCACTCCTCAGGTGCAGGCTGCCTATCAGAAGGTGGT
GGCTGGTGTGGCCAATGCCCTGGCTCACAAATACCACTGAGATCGATCTTTTTCCCTCTGCCAAAAATTA
TGGGGACATCATGAAGCCCCTTGAGCATCTGACTTCTGGCTAATAAAGGAAATTTATTTTCATTGCAATA
GTGTGTTGGAATTTTTTGTGTCTCTCACTCGGAAGGACATATGGGAGGGCAAATCATTTAAAACATCAGA
ATGAGTATTTGGTTTAGAGTTTGGCAACATATGCCCATATGCTGGCTGCCATGAACAAAGGTTGGCTATA
AAGAGGTCATCAGTATATGAAACAGCCCCCTGCTGTCCATTCCTTATTCCATAGAAAAGCCTTGACTTGA
GGTTAGATTTTTTTTATATTTTGTTTTGTGTTATTTTTTTCTTTAACATCCCTAAAATTTTCCTTACATG
TTTTACTAGCCAGATTTTTCCTCCTCTCCTGACTACTCCCAGTCATAGCTGTCCCTCTTCTCTTATGGAG
ATCCCTCGACCTGCAGCCCAAGCTTGGCGTAATCATGGTCATAGCTGTTTCCTGTGTGAAATTGTTATCC
GCTCACAATTCCACACAACATACGAGCCGGAAGCATAAAGTGTAAAGCCTGGGGTGCCTAATGAGTGAGC
TAACTCACATTAATTGCGTTGCGCTCACTGCCCGCTTTCCAGTCGGGAAACCTGTCGTGCCAGCGGATCC
GCATCTCAATTAGTCAGCAACCATAGTCCCGCCCCTAACTCCGCCCATCCCGCCCCTAACTCCGCCCAGT
TCCGCCCATTCTCCGCCCCATGGCTGACTAATTTTTTTTATTTATGCAGAGGCCGAGGCCGCCTCGGCCT
CTGAGCTATTCCAGAAGTAGTGAGGAGGCTTTTTTGGAGGCCTAGGCTTTTGCAAAAAGCTAACTTGTTT
ATTGCAGCTTATAATGGTTACAAATAAAGCAATAGCATCACAAATTTCACAAATAAAGCATTTTTTTCAC
TGCATTCTAGTTGTGGTTTGTCCAAACTCATCAATGTATCTTATCATGTCTGGATCCGCTGCATTAATGA
ATCGGCCAACGCGCGGGGAGAGGCGGTTTGCGTATTGGGCGCTCTTCCGCTTCCTCGCTCACTGACTCGC
TGCGCTCGGTCGTTCGGCTGCGGCGAGCGGTATCAGCTCACTCAAAGGCGGTAATACGGTTATCCACAGA
ATCAGGGGATAACGCAGGAAAGAACATGTGAGCAAAAGGCCAGCAAAAGGCCAGGAACCGTAAAAAGGCC
GCGTTGCTGGCGTTTTTCCATAGGCTCCGCCCCCCTGACGAGCATCACAAAAATCGACGCTCAAGTCAGA
GGTGGCGAAACCCGACAGGACTATAAAGATACCAGGCGTTTCCCCCTGGAAGCTCCCTCGTGCGCTCTCC
TGTTCCGACCCTGCCGCTTACCGGATACCTGTCCGCCTTTCTCCCTTCGGGAAGCGTGGCGCTTTCTCAT
AGCTCACGCTGTAGGTATCTCAGTTCGGTGTAGGTCGTTCGCTCCAAGCTGGGCTGTGTGCACGAACCCC
CCGTTCAGCCCGACCGCTGCGCCTTATCCGGTAACTATCGTCTTGAGTCCAACCCGGTAAGACACGACTT
ATCGCCACTGGCAGCAGCCACTGGTAACAGGATTAGCAGAGCGAGGTATGTAGGCGGTGCTACAGAGTTC
TTGAAGTGGTGGCCTAACTACGGCTACACTAGAAGAACAGTATTTGGTATCTGCGCTCTGCTGAAGCCAG
TTACCTTCGGAAAAAGAGTTGGTAGCTCTTGATCCGGCAAACAAACCACCGCTGGTAGCGGTGGTTTTTT
TGTTTGCAAGCAGCAGATTACGCGCAGAAAAAAAGGATCTCAAGAAGATCCTTTGATCTTTTCTACGGGG
TCTGACGCTCAGTGGAACGAAAACTCACGTTAAGGGATTTTGGTCATGAGATTATCAAAAAGGATCTTCA
CCTAGATCCTTTTAAATTAAAAATGAAGTTTTAAATCAATCTAAAGTATATATGAGTAAACTTGGTCTGA
CAGTTACCAATGCTTAATCAGTGAGGCACCTATCTCAGCGATCTGTCTATTTCGTTCATCCATAGTTGCC
TGACTCCCCGTCGTGTAGATAACTACGATACGGGAGGGCTTACCATCTGGCCCCAGTGCTGCAATGATAC
CGCGAGACCCACGCTCACCGGCTCCAGATTTATCAGCAATAAACCAGCCAGCCGGAAGGGCCGAGCGCAG
AAGTGGTCCTGCAACTTTATCCGCCTCCATCCAGTCTATTAATTGTTGCCGGGAAGCTAGAGTAAGTAGT
TCGCCAGTTAATAGTTTGCGCAACGTTGTTGCCATTGCTACAGGCATCGTGGTGTCACGCTCGTCGTTTG
GTATGGCTTCATTCAGCTCCGGTTCCCAACGATCAAGGCGAGTTACATGATCCCCCATGTTGTGCAAAAA
AGCGGTTAGCTCCTTCGGTCCTCCGATCGTTGTCAGAAGTAAGTTGGCCGCAGTGTTATCACTCATGGTT
ATGGCAGCACTGCATAATTCTCTTACTGTCATGCCATCCGTAAGATGCTTTTCTGTGACTGGTGAGTACT
CAACCAAGTCATTCTGAGAATAGTGTATGCGGCGACCGAGTTGCTCTTGCCCGGCGTCAATACGGGATAA
TACCGCGCCACATAGCAGAACTTTAAAAGTGCTCATCATTGGAAAACGTTCTTCGGGGCGAAAACTCTCA
AGGATCTTACCGCTGTTGAGATCCAGTTCGATGTAACCCACTCGTGCACCCAACTGATCTTCAGCATCTT
TTACTTTCACCAGCGTTTCTGGGTGAGCAAAAACAGGAAGGCAAAATGCCGCAAAAAAGGGAATAAGGGC
GACACGGAAATGTTGAATACTCATACTCTTCCTTTTTCAAT
Features (pLannotate 1.2.2; 24 found; start..end, strand, type, name):
    263..395     +  promoter       HSV TK promoter (fragment): herpes simplex virus thymidine kinase promoter
    400..1203    +  CDS            NeoR/KanR: aminoglycoside phosphotransferase from Tn5; aph(3')-II (or nptII); confers resistance to neomycin, kanamycin, and G418 (Geneticin®)
   1210..1258    +  polyA_signal   HSV TK poly(A) signal: herpes simplex virus thymidine kinase polyadenylation signal (Cole and Stacy, 1985)
   1268..1605    +  enhancer       CMV enhancer (fragment): human cytomegalovirus immediate early enhancer
   1689..1709    -  promoter       chicken β-actin promoter (fragment): contains a 21-bp deletion relative to the standard chicken β-actin promoter
   1752..1929    +  promoter       chicken β-actin promoter (fragment): No description available
   1930..2946    +  intron         chimeric intron: chimera between introns from chicken β-actin and rabbit β-globin
   2950..3048    +  CDS            HBB (fragment): HBB_COLGU - Experimental evidence at transcript level: Swiss-Prot protein existence level 2. Involved in oxygen transport from the lung to the various peripheral tissues. From Colobus guereza (Mantled guereza) (Eastern black-and-white colobus monkey).
   3042..3066    +  protein_bind   attB1: mutant version of attB; recombination site for the Gateway® BP reaction BP Clonase™
   3099..6851    +  CDS            ATP8B1: AT8B1_HUMAN - Also known as ATPIC, FIC1, PFIC. Experimental evidence at protein level: Swiss-Prot protein existence level 1. Catalytic component of a P4-ATPase flippase complex which catalyzes the hydrolysis of ATP coupled to the transport of phospholipids, in particular phosphatidylcholines (PC), from the outer to the inner leaflet of the plasma membrane (PubMed:25315773, PubMed:17948906). May participate in the establishment of the canalicular membrane integrity by ensuring asymmetric distribution of phospholipids in the canicular membrane (By similarity). Thus may have a role in the regulat
   6865..6889    -  protein_bind   attB2: mutant version of attB; recombination site for the Gateway® BP reaction BP Clonase™
   6963..7037    +  CDS            HBB (fragment): HBB_PONPY - Experimental evidence at transcript level: Swiss-Prot protein existence level 2. Involved in oxygen transport from the lung to the various peripheral tissues. From Pongo pygmaeus (Bornean orangutan).
   7112..7167    +  polyA_signal   β-globin poly(A) signal: rabbit β-globin polyadenylation signal (Gil and Proudfoot, 1987)
   7552..7568    -  protein_bind   lac operator: The lac repressor binds to the lac operator to inhibit transcription in E. coli. This inhibition can be relieved by adding lactose or isopropyl-β-D-thiogalactopyranoside (IPTG). lac repressor encoded by lacI
   7576..7606    -  promoter       lac promoter: promoter for the E. coli lac operon
   7621..7642    -  protein_bind   CAP binding site: CAP binding activates transcription in the presence of cAMP. E. coli catabolite activator protein
   7655..7694    -  CDS            lacI (fragment): lac repressor; lacI; The lac repressor binds to the lac operator to inhibit transcription in E. coli. This inhibition can be relieved by adding lactose or isopropyl-β-D-thiogalactopyranoside (IPTG).
   7701..7723    +  promoter       SV40 promoter (fragment): SV40 enhancer and early promoter
   7747..7882    +  rep_origin     SV40 ori: SV40 origin of replication
   7902..8036    +  polyA_signal   SV40 poly(A) signal: SV40 polyadenylation signal
   8038..8092    -  CDS            lacI (fragment): lac repressor; lacI; The lac repressor binds to the lac operator to inhibit transcription in E. coli. This inhibition can be relieved by adding lactose or isopropyl-β-D-thiogalactopyranoside (IPTG).
   8275..8863    -  rep_origin     ori: high-copy-number ColE1/pMB1/pBR322/pUC origin of replication
   9034..9894    -  CDS            AmpR: β-lactamase; bla; confers resistance to ampicillin, carbenicillin, and related antibiotics
   9895..88      -  promoter       AmpR promoter (across the origin): bla
