[The description below was written by a language model from this plasmid's Addgene catalogue record and pLannotate feature annotations shown in this document.]
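Description:
pCAG/ATP8B1(E234Q)-HA is a 9.9 kb mammalian expression plasmid built on the pCAG backbone. It carries the human ATP8B1 coding sequence with an E234Q substitution and, according to the catalogue entry, a C-terminal HA epitope tag. The HA tag is not annotated separately in the feature table. ATP8B1 (also called FIC1) is the catalytic subunit of a type IV P-type ATPase flippase complex, which couples ATP hydrolysis to moving phospholipids from the outer to the inner leaflet of the plasma membrane. The record does not state the functional effect of the E234Q change.

Expression is driven by the composite CAG promoter, which consists of the CMV immediate-early enhancer, the chicken β-actin promoter and a chimeric chicken β-actin/rabbit β-globin intron. Transcripts are terminated by the rabbit β-globin polyadenylation signal. The short "HBB" fragments called on either side of the insert are most likely residual β-globin exon sequence from this cassette rather than intended coding regions. The open reading frame was introduced by Gateway recombination and is flanked by attB1 and attB2 sites.

In E. coli the plasmid replicates from a high-copy ColE1/pUC-type origin and is selected with ampicillin through the bla gene. A separate NeoR/KanR cassette, with an HSV TK promoter fragment and HSV TK poly(A) signal, should allow G418 selection of transfected mammalian cells. An SV40 origin permits episomal replication in cells that express large T antigen.

The construct is intended for expressing the mutant flippase in mammalian cells, in the context of work on flippase activity and substrate specificity of plasma-membrane P4-ATPases. The depositor notes that a companion plasmid must be co-transfected for the encoded protein to localize correctly in the cell.
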