Addgene plasmid #209241: pCAG/ATP8B1(E234Q)-HA
Purpose: Mammalian expression of ATP8B1 mutant E234Q
Depositing lab: Hye-Won Shin. Depositing organization: Kyoto University, Graduate School of Pharmaceutical Sciences. Publication: Phospholipid flippase activities and substrate specificities of human type IV P-type ATPases localized to the plasma membrane. Takatsu H, Tanaka G, Segawa K, Suzuki J, Nagata S, Nakayama K, Shin HW. J Biol Chem. 2014 Nov 28;289(48):33543-56. doi: 10.1074/jbc.M114.593012. Epub 2014 Oct 14. PubMed 25315773.
Backbone
  Vector backbone: pCAG
  Vector type: Mammalian Expression
Growth in bacteria
  Bacterial resistance: Ampicillin, 100 μg/mL
  Growth temperature: 37°C
  Growth strain: DH5alpha
  Copy number: High Copy
Gene/Insert
  Gene/Insert name: ATP8B1
  Species: H. sapiens (human)
  Mutation: E234Q
  Entrez Gene: ATP8B1 (a.k.a. ATPIC, BRIC, FIC1, ICP1, PFIC, PFIC1)
  Tag / fusion protein: HA (C terminal on insert)
  Cloning method: Gateway Cloning
Terms and licenses: Academic/Nonprofit Terms; Industry Terms: Not Available to Industry
Depositor comments: The plasmid requires co-transfection with Addgene Plasmid 209223 to ensure the cellular localization of the encoded protein (Takatsu et al., 2011, JBC).
How to cite: pCAG/ATP8B1(E234Q)-HA was a gift from Hye-Won Shin (Addgene plasmid # 209241 ; http://n2t.net/addgene:209241 ; RRID:Addgene_209241)
